Addgene plasmid #119878: pGEX-6p1-GST-ArcΔCTD
Purpose: Bacterial Expression construct for the production and purification of Arc missing C-terminal Domain
Depositing lab: Jason Shepherd. Depositing organization: University of Utah. Publication: The Neuronal Gene Arc Encodes a Repurposed Retrotransposon Gag Protein that Mediates Intercellular RNA Transfer. Pastuzyn ED, Day CE, Kearns RB, Kyrke-Smith M, Taibi AV, McCormick J, Yoder N, Belnap DM, Erlendsson S, Morado DR, Briggs JAG, Feschotte C, Shepherd JD. Cell. 2018 Mar 22;173(1):275. doi: 10.1016/j.cell.2018.03.024. PubMed 29570995.
Backbone
  Vector backbone: pGEX-6p1
  Backbone size w/o insert (bp): 4927
  Total vector size (bp): 5878
  Vector type: Bacterial Expression
Growth in bacteria
  Bacterial resistance: Ampicillin, 100 μg/mL
  Growth temperature: 37°C
  Growth strain: DH5alpha
  Growth instructions: use BL21 for protein production
  Copy number: High Copy
Gene/Insert
  Gene/Insert name: Activity Regulated Cytoskeletal Protein (alt name: Arc, Arg3.1)
  Species: R. norvegicus (rat)
  Insert size (bp): 951
  Mutation: Deletion of nt 832-1110
  GenBank ID: Z46925.1
  Entrez Gene: Arc (a.k.a. rg3.1)
  Promoter: tac
  Tag / fusion protein: GST (N terminal on backbone)
  Cloning method: Restriction Enzyme; 5′ cloning site BamHI (unknown if destroyed); 3′ cloning site NotI (unknown if destroyed)
  Sequencing primers: 5′ TTTGCAGGGCTGGCAAGCCAC
Terms and licenses: Academic/Nonprofit Terms; Industry Terms: Not Available to Industry
How to cite: pGEX-6p1-GST-ArcΔCTD was a gift from Jason Shepherd (Addgene plasmid # 119878 ; http://n2t.net/addgene:119878 ; RRID:Addgene_119878)
