[The description below was written by a language model from this plasmid's Addgene catalogue record and pLannotate feature annotations shown in this document.]
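Description:
pGEX-6p1-GST-ArcΔCTD is a bacterial expression plasmid built on the pGEX-6p1 backbone for producing and purifying a truncated form of rat Arc (activity-regulated cytoskeletal protein, also called Arg3.1) as a glutathione S-transferase fusion. The plasmid totals 5,878 bp. It replicates in E. coli from a high-copy ColE1/pMB1-type origin and is selected with ampicillin through the β-lactamase gene (AmpR) under its own promoter. The record lists a standard cloning strain for propagation and BL21 for protein production.

The expression cassette is driven by the tac promoter, a strong trp/lac hybrid, followed by a lac operator. The plasmid also carries lacI with its promoter, so transcription is repressed until it is relieved by IPTG. In the circular map, the promoter and operator sit just upstream of the Schistosoma japonicum GST coding sequence, which provides the N-terminal tag used for glutathione affinity purification. A short linker separates GST from the Arc fragment, which was cloned between BamHI and NotI. In pGEX-6P vectors this linker normally encodes a PreScission protease cleavage site for tag removal, although the feature table does not annotate it. The insert carries a deletion of nucleotides 832–1110, which removes the C-terminal domain.

Other annotated elements (lacZα with its lac promoter and operator, and small rop, bom and yciV fragments) are backbone remnants with no role in expression. Arc self-assembles into virion-like capsids that carry RNA between cells. This domain-deletion construct yields recombinant protein that could be used to test how the C-terminal domain contributes to those properties, though the record states only production and purification as its purpose.
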