Features (pLannotate 1.2.2; 17 found; start..end, strand, type, name):
      1..654     +  CDS            GST26_SCHJA: Experimental evidence at protein level: Swiss-Prot protein existence level 1. GST isoenzymes appear to play a central role in the parasite detoxification system. Other functions are also suspected including a role in increasing the solubility of haematin in the parasite gut. From Schistosoma japonicum (Blood fluke).
    694..1602    +  CDS            Arc (fragment): ARC_RAT - Experimental evidence at protein level: Swiss-Prot protein existence level 1. Master regulator of synaptic plasticity that self-assembles into virion-like capsids that encapsulate RNAs and mediate intercellular RNA transfer in the nervous system (PubMed:29328916). ARC protein is released from neurons in extracellular vesicles that mediate the transfer of ARC mRNA into new target cells, where ARC mRNA can undergo activity-dependent translation (PubMed:29328916). ARC capsids are endocytosed and are able to transfer ARC mRNA into the cytoplasm of neurons (PubMed:29328916). Acts as a key
   1638..1677    +  CDS            rop (fragment): Rop protein, which maintains plasmids at low copy number; rop
   1779..1819    +  misc_feature   bom (fragment): basis of mobility region from pBR322
   1924..2028    +  promoter       AmpR promoter: bla
   2029..2889    +  CDS            AmpR: β-lactamase; bla; confers resistance to ampicillin, carbenicillin, and related antibiotics
   3060..3648    +  rep_origin     ori: high-copy-number ColE1/pMB1/pBR322/pUC origin of replication
   3834..3885    -  misc_feature   bom (fragment): basis of mobility region from pBR322
   3892..3969    +  promoter       lacI promoter: lacI
   3970..5052    +  CDS            lacI: lac repressor; lacI; The lac repressor binds to the lac operator to inhibit transcription in E. coli. This inhibition can be relieved by adding lactose or isopropyl-β-D-thiogalactopyranoside (IPTG).
   5065..5086    +  protein_bind   CAP binding site: CAP binding activates transcription in the presence of cAMP. E. coli catabolite activator protein
   5101..5131    +  promoter       lac promoter: promoter for the E. coli lac operon
   5139..5155    +  protein_bind   lac operator: The lac repressor binds to the lac operator to inhibit transcription in E. coli. This inhibition can be relieved by adding lactose or isopropyl-β-D-thiogalactopyranoside (IPTG). lac repressor encoded by lacI
   5175..5348    +  CDS            lacZα: LacZα fragment of β-galactosidase; lacZ fragment
   5612..5728    -  CDS            yciV (fragment): RNAAM_ECOLI - Also known as trpH From Escherichia coli (strain K12).
   5804..5832    +  promoter       tac promoter: strong E. coli promoter; hybrid between the trp and lac UV5 promoters
   5840..5856    +  protein_bind   lac operator: The lac repressor binds to the lac operator to inhibit transcription in E. coli. This inhibition can be relieved by adding lactose or isopropyl-β-D-thiogalactopyranoside (IPTG). lac repressor encoded by lacI
>Addgene plasmid #119878 | pGEX-6p1-GST-ArcΔCTD | addgene full sequence | sequence record 237777 | Addgene NGS Result
ATGTCCCCTATACTAGGTTATTGGAAAATTAAGGGCCTTGTGCAACCCACTCGACTTCTTTTGGAATATC
TTGAAGAAAAATATGAAGAGCATTTGTATGAGCGCGATGAAGGTGATAAATGGCGAAACAAAAAGTTTGA
ATTGGGTTTGGAGTTTCCCAATCTTCCTTATTATATTGATGGTGATGTTAAATTAACACAGTCTATGGCC
ATCATACGTTATATAGCTGACAAGCACAACATGTTGGGTGGTTGTCCAAAAGAGCGTGCAGAGATTTCAA
TGCTTGAAGGAGCGGTTTTGGATATTAGATACGGTGTTTCGAGAATTGCATATAGTAAAGACTTTGAAAC
TCTCAAAGTTGATTTTCTTAGCAAGCTACCTGAAATGCTGAAAATGTTCGAAGATCGTTTATGTCATAAA
ACATATTTAAATGGTGATCATGTAACCCATCCTGACTTCATGTTGTATGACGCTCTTGATGTTGTTTTAT
ACATGGACCCAATGTGCCTGGATGCGTTCCCAAAATTAGTTTGTTTTAAAAAACGTATTGAAGCTATCCC
ACAAATTGATAAGTACTTGAAATCCAGCAAGTATATAGCATGGCCTTTGCAGGGCTGGCAAGCCACGTTT
GGTGGTGGCGACCATCCTCCAAAATCGGATCTGGAAGTTCTGTTCCAGGGGCCCCTGGGATCCATGGAGC
TGGACCATATGACGACCGGCGGCCTCCACGCCTACCCTGCCCCGCGGGGTGGGCCGGCCGCCAAACCCAA
TGTGATCCTGCAGATTGGTAAGTGCCGAGCTGAGATGCTGGAGCACGTACGGAGGACCCACCGGCATCTG
TTGACCGAAGTGTCCAAGCAGGTGGAGCGAGAGCTGAAAGGGTTGCACAGGTCGGTGGGCAAGCTGGAGA
ACAACTTGGACGGCTATGTGCCCACGGGCGACTCACAGCGCTGGAAGAAGTCCATCAAGGCCTGTCTCTG
CCGCTGCCAGGAGACCATCGCCAACCTGGAGCGCTGGGTCAAGCGTGAGATGCACGTGTGGAGGGAGGTC
TTCTACCGTCTGGAGAGGTGGGCCGACCGCCTGGAGTCCATGGGCGGCAAGTACCCAGTGGGCAGCGAGC
CGGCCCGCCACACTGTCTCTGTAGGTGTGGGGGGTCCAGAGCCCTACTGCCAGGAAGCTGATGGCTACGA
CTACACTGTTAGCCCCTATGCCATCACCCCGCCACCTGCCGCAGGAGAGCTGCCTGAGCAGGAGTCAGTT
GGGGCTCAGCAATACCAGTCTTGGGTGCCAGGTGAGGATGGGCAACCAAGCCCAGGTGTGGATACCCAGA
TCTTTGAGGACCCACGGGAGTTCCTGAGCCACCTGGAAGAGTACCTGCGGCAGGTGGGTGGCTCTGAAGA
ATATTGGCTGTCCCAGATCCAGAACCACATGAATGGGCCAGCCAAGAAGTGGTGGGAGTTCAAACAGGGC
TCGGTGAAGAACTGGGTGGAGTTCAAGAAGGAGTTTCTGCAGTACAGTGAGGGTCCCACAGAGGATGAGA
CTGAGGCACTCACGCCTGCTCTTACCAGCGAGTCAGTAGCCAGTGACAGGACCCAGCCTGAATAGCTCGA
GCGGCCGCATCGTGACTGACTGACGATCTGCCTCGCGCGTTTCGGTGATGACGGTGAAAACCTCTGACAC
ATGCAGCTCCCGGAGACGGTCACAGCTTGTCTGTAAGCGGATGCCGGGAGCAGACAAGCCCGTCAGGGCG
CGTCAGCGGGTGTTGGCGGGTGTCGGGGCGCAGCCATGACCCAGTCACGTAGCGATAGCGGAGTGTATAA
TTCTTGAAGACGAAAGGGCCTCGTGATACGCCTATTTTTATAGGTTAATGTCATGATAATAATGGTTTCT
TAGACGTCAGGTGGCACTTTTCGGGGAAATGTGCGCGGAACCCCTATTTGTTTATTTTTCTAAATACATT
CAAATATGTATCCGCTCATGAGACAATAACCCTGATAAATGCTTCAATAATATTGAAAAAGGAAGAGTAT
GAGTATTCAACATTTCCGTGTCGCCCTTATTCCCTTTTTTGCGGCATTTTGCCTTCCTGTTTTTGCTCAC
CCAGAAACGCTGGTGAAAGTAAAAGATGCTGAAGATCAGTTGGGTGCACGAGTGGGTTACATCGAACTGG
ATCTCAACAGCGGTAAGATCCTTGAGAGTTTTCGCCCCGAAGAACGTTTTCCAATGATGAGCACTTTTAA
AGTTCTGCTATGTGGCGCGGTATTATCCCGTGTTGACGCCGGGCAAGAGCAACTCGGTCGCCGCATACAC
TATTCTCAGAATGACTTGGTTGAGTACTCACCAGTCACAGAAAAGCATCTTACGGATGGCATGACAGTAA
GAGAATTATGCAGTGCTGCCATAACCATGAGTGATAACACTGCGGCCAACTTACTTCTGACAACGATCGG
AGGACCGAAGGAGCTAACCGCTTTTTTGCACAACATGGGGGATCATGTAACTCGCCTTGATCGTTGGGAA
CCGGAGCTGAATGAAGCCATACCAAACGACGAGCGTGACACCACGATGCCTGCAGCAATGGCAACAACGT
TGCGCAAACTATTAACTGGCGAACTACTTACTCTAGCTTCCCGGCAACAATTAATAGACTGGATGGAGGC
GGATAAAGTTGCAGGACCACTTCTGCGCTCGGCCCTTCCGGCTGGCTGGTTTATTGCTGATAAATCTGGA
GCCGGTGAGCGTGGGTCTCGCGGTATCATTGCAGCACTGGGGCCAGATGGTAAGCCCTCCCGTATCGTAG
TTATCTACACGACGGGGAGTCAGGCAACTATGGATGAACGAAATAGACAGATCGCTGAGATAGGTGCCTC
ACTGATTAAGCATTGGTAACTGTCAGACCAAGTTTACTCATATATACTTTAGATTGATTTAAAACTTCAT
TTTTAATTTAAAAGGATCTAGGTGAAGATCCTTTTTGATAATCTCATGACCAAAATCCCTTAACGTGAGT
TTTCGTTCCACTGAGCGTCAGACCCCGTAGAAAAGATCAAAGGATCTTCTTGAGATCCTTTTTTTCTGCG
CGTAATCTGCTGCTTGCAAACAAAAAAACCACCGCTACCAGCGGTGGTTTGTTTGCCGGATCAAGAGCTA
CCAACTCTTTTTCCGAAGGTAACTGGCTTCAGCAGAGCGCAGATACCAAATACTGTCCTTCTAGTGTAGC
CGTAGTTAGGCCACCACTTCAAGAACTCTGTAGCACCGCCTACATACCTCGCTCTGCTAATCCTGTTACC
AGTGGCTGCTGCCAGTGGCGATAAGTCGTGTCTTACCGGGTTGGACTCAAGACGATAGTTACCGGATAAG
GCGCAGCGGTCGGGCTGAACGGGGGGTTCGTGCACACAGCCCAGCTTGGAGCGAACGACCTACACCGAAC
TGAGATACCTACAGCGTGAGCTATGAGAAAGCGCCACGCTTCCCGAAGGGAGAAAGGCGGACAGGTATCC
GGTAAGCGGCAGGGTCGGAACAGGAGAGCGCACGAGGGAGCTTCCAGGGGGAAACGCCTGGTATCTTTAT
AGTCCTGTCGGGTTTCGCCACCTCTGACTTGAGCGTCGATTTTTGTGATGCTCGTCAGGGGGGCGGAGCC
TATGGAAAAACGCCAGCAACGCGGCCTTTTTACGGTTCCTGGCCTTTTGCTGGCCTTTTGCTCACATGTT
CTTTCCTGCGTTATCCCCTGATTCTGTGGATAACCGTATTACCGCCTTTGAGTGAGCTGATACCGCTCGC
CGCAGCCGAACGACCGAGCGCAGCGAGTCAGTGAGCGAGGAAGCGGAAGAGCGCCTGATGCGGTATTTTC
TCCTTACGCATCTGTGCGGTATTTCACACCGCATAAATTCCGACACCATCGAATGGCGCAAAACCTTTCG
CGGTATGGCATGATAGCGCCCGGAAGAGAGTCAATTCAGGGTGGTGAATGTGAAACCAGTAACGTTATAC
GATGTCGCAGAGTATGCCGGTGTCTCTTATCAGACCGTTTCCCGCGTGGTGAACCAGGCCAGCCACGTTT
CTGCGAAAACGCGGGAAAAAGTGGAAGCGGCGATGGCGGAGCTGAATTACATTCCCAACCGCGTGGCACA
ACAACTGGCGGGCAAACAGTCGTTGCTGATTGGCGTTGCCACCTCCAGTCTGGCCCTGCACGCGCCGTCG
CAAATTGTCGCGGCGATTAAATCTCGCGCCGATCAACTGGGTGCCAGCGTGGTGGTGTCGATGGTAGAAC
GAAGCGGCGTCGAAGCCTGTAAAGCGGCGGTGCACAATCTTCTCGCGCAACGCGTCAGTGGGCTGATCAT
TAACTATCCGCTGGATGACCAGGATGCCATTGCTGTGGAAGCTGCCTGCACTAATGTTCCGGCGTTATTT
CTTGATGTCTCTGACCAGACACCCATCAACAGTATTATTTTCTCCCATGAAGACGGTACGCGACTGGGCG
TGGAGCATCTGGTCGCATTGGGTCACCAGCAAATCGCGCTGTTAGCGGGCCCATTAAGTTCTGTCTCGGC
GCGTCTGCGTCTGGCTGGCTGGCATAAATATCTCACTCGCAATCAAATTCAGCCGATAGCGGAACGGGAA
GGCGACTGGAGTGCCATGTCCGGTTTTCAACAAACCATGCAAATGCTGAATGAGGGCATCGTTCCCACTG
CGATGCTGGTTGCCAACGATCAGATGGCGCTGGGCGCAATGCGCGCCATTACCGAGTCCGGGCTGCGCGT
TGGTGCGGATATCTCGGTAGTGGGATACGACGATACCGAAGACAGCTCATGTTATATCCCGCCGTTAACC
ACCATCAAACAGGATTTTCGCCTGCTGGGGCAAACCAGCGTGGACCGCTTGCTGCAACTCTCTCAGGGCC
AGGCGGTGAAGGGCAATCAGCTGTTGCCCGTCTCACTGGTGAAAAGAAAAACCACGCTAGCGCCCAATAC
GCAAACCGCCTCTCCCCGCGCGTTGGCCGATTCATTAATGCAGCTGGCACGACAGGTTTCCCGACTGGAA
AGCGGGCAGTGAGCGCAACGCAATTAATGTAAGTTAGCTCACTCATTAGGCACCCCAGGCTTTACACTTT
ATGCTTCCGGCTCGTATGTTGTGTGGAATTGTGAGCGGATAACAATTTCACACAGGAAACAGCTATGACC
ATGATTACGGATTCACTGGCCGTCGTTTTACAACGTCGTGACTGGGAAAACCCTGGCGTTACCCAACTTA
ATCGCCTTGCAGCACATCCCCCTTTCGCCAGCTGGCGTAATAGCGAAGAGGCCCGCACCGATCGCCCTTC
CCAACAGTTGCGCAGCCTGAATGGCGAATGGCGCTTTGCCTGGTTTCCGGCACCAGAAGCGGTGCCGGAA
AGCTGGCTGGAGTGCGATCTTCCTGAGGCCGATACTGTCGTCGTCCCCTCAAACTGGCAGATGCACGGTT
ACGATGCGCCCATCTACACCAACGTGACCTATCCCATTACGGTCAATCCGCCGTTTGTTCCCACGGAGAA
TCCGACGGGTTGTTACTCGCTCACATTTAATGTTGATGAAAGCTGGCTACAGGAAGGCCAGACGCGAATT
ATTTTTGATGGCGTTGGAATTAGCTTATCGACTGCACGGTGCACCAATGCTTCTGGCGTCAGGCAGCCAT
CGGAAGCTGTGGTATGGCTGTGCAGGTCGTAAATCACTGCATAATTCGTGTCGCTCAAGGCGCACTCCCG
TTCTGGATAATGTTTTTTGCGCCGACATCATAACGGTTCTGGCAAATATTCTGAAATGAGCTGTTGACAA
TTAATCATCGGCTCGTATAATGTGTGGAATTGTGAGCGGATAACAATTTCACACAGGAAACAGTATTC
